Addgene plasmid #183744: Ki67 (shuffled Nterm)-mNeonGreen-IRESpuro2
Purpose: Expresses Ki67 (shuffled Nterm)-mNeonGreen
Depositing lab: Daniel Gerlich. Depositing organization: Institut fuer Molekulare Biotechnologie (IMBA). Publication: Ki-67 acts as a biological surfactant to disperse mitotic chromosomes. Cuylen S, Blaukopf C, Politi AZ, Muller-Reichert T, Neumann B, Poser I, Ellenberg J, Hyman AA, Gerlich DW. Nature. 2016 Jun 29;535(7611):308-12. doi: 10.1038/nature18610. PubMed 27362226.
Backbone
  Vector backbone: pIRESpuro2
  Backbone size w/o insert (bp): 5092
  Total vector size (bp): 9736
  Vector type: Mammalian Expression, Bacterial Expression
  Selectable markers: Puromycin
Growth in bacteria
  Bacterial resistance: Ampicillin, 100 μg/mL
  Growth temperature: 37°C
  Growth strain: DH5alpha
  Copy number: Unknown
Gene/Insert
  Gene/Insert name: MKI67 (shuffled Nterm)
  Species: H. sapiens (human)
  Insert size (bp): 4644
  Mutation: CD domain with shuffled 4 fragments fused to the LR domain of Ki-67
  Entrez Gene: MKI67 (a.k.a. KIA, MIB-, MIB-1, PPP1R105)
  Promoter: CMV
  Tag / fusion protein: mNeonGreen (C terminal on insert)
  Cloning method: Gibson Cloning
  Sequencing primers: 5′ CAGAGCTGGTTTAGTGAACC; 3′ ATTCCAGCACACTGGATCA
Terms and licenses: Academic/Nonprofit Terms; Industry Terms: Not Available to Industry
How to cite: Ki67 (shuffled Nterm)-mNeonGreen-IRESpuro2 was a gift from Daniel Gerlich (Addgene plasmid # 183744 ; http://n2t.net/addgene:183744 ; RRID:Addgene_183744)
