[The description below was written by a language model from this plasmid's Addgene catalogue record and pLannotate feature annotations shown in this document.]
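Description:
Ki67 (shuffled Nterm)-mNeonGreen-IRESpuro2 is a mammalian expression plasmid of roughly 9.7 kb built on the pIRESpuro2 backbone. It is propagated in E. coli through a high-copy ColE1/pUC-type origin with ampicillin selection from the β-lactamase gene. The backbone also retains small remnants of lac regulatory elements and a pBR322 bom fragment, which have no evident role in the design.

The payload is a single bicistronic transcription unit driven by the CMV immediate early enhancer and promoter. The first open reading frame encodes an engineered variant of human Ki-67 (MKI67), described in the record as the CD domain rearranged into four shuffled fragments and fused to the LR domain of Ki-67, with the bright monomeric yellow-green fluorescent protein mNeonGreen attached at its C terminus. The automated annotation recognises only a short stretch at the start of this insert, matching it by homology to the mouse Ki-67 entry. The rest of the coding region up to mNeonGreen is unannotated, as might be expected for a rearranged sequence. Downstream lie a chimeric intron, an EMCV IRES and the puromycin N-acetyltransferase gene, and the unit ends in a bovine growth hormone polyadenylation signal. Because the resistance gene is translated from the same mRNA as the fusion protein, puromycin selection enriches for cells that also express the Ki-67 variant, which is convenient for making stable lines.

The associated study concerns Ki-67 acting as a surfactant-like protein that keeps mitotic chromosomes dispersed. The construct would therefore suit live-cell imaging of the variant's localisation and testing whether the order of sequence in the N-terminal portion matters for function, although the record itself states only that it expresses the fusion.
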