Features (pLannotate 1.2.2; 20 found; start..end, strand, type, name):
    307..510     +  promoter       CMV promoter: human cytomegalovirus (CMV) immediate early promoter
    533..570     +  misc_feature   MCS (fragment): multiple cloning site
    581..1240    +  CDS            Mki67 (fragment): KI67_MOUSE - Experimental evidence at protein level: Swiss-Prot protein existence level 1. Required to maintain individual mitotic chromosomes dispersed in the cytoplasm following nuclear envelope disassembly (PubMed:27362226). Associates with the surface of the mitotic chromosome, the perichromosomal layer, and covers a substantial fraction of the chromosome surface (PubMed:27362226). Prevents chromosomes from collapsing into a single chromatin mass by forming a steric and electrostatic charge barrier: the protein has a high net electrical charge and acts as a surfactant, dispersing chromosom
   4508..5218    +  CDS            mNeonGreen: bright monomeric yellow-green fluorescent protein derived from LanYFP (Shaner et al., 2013)
   5287..5516    +  intron         chimeric intron: chimera between introns from adenovirus and immunoglobulin heavy chain genes
   5699..6161    +  misc_feature   IRES: internal ribosome entry site (IRES) of the encephalomyocarditis virus (EMCV)
   6194..6793    +  CDS            PuroR: puromycin N-acetyltransferase; pac from Streptomyces alboniger; confers resistance to puromycin
   6843..6908    +  CDS            dmpM (fragment): DMPM_STRAD - Protein inferred from homology: Swiss-Prot protein existence level 3. From Streptomyces alboniger.
   6935..7159    +  polyA_signal   bGH poly(A) signal: bovine growth hormone polyadenylation signal
   7163..7184    +  promoter       SV40 promoter (fragment): SV40 enhancer and early promoter
   7194..7245    +  polyA_signal   SV40 poly(A) signal (fragment): SV40 polyadenylation signal
   7309..7325    -  protein_bind   lac operator: The lac repressor binds to the lac operator to inhibit transcription in E. coli. This inhibition can be relieved by adding lactose or isopropyl-β-D-thiogalactopyranoside (IPTG). lac repressor encoded by lacI
   7333..7363    -  promoter       lac promoter: promoter for the E. coli lac operon
   7378..7399    -  protein_bind   CAP binding site: CAP binding activates transcription in the presence of cAMP. E. coli catabolite activator protein
   7412..7504    -  CDS            lacI (fragment): lac repressor; lacI; The lac repressor binds to the lac operator to inhibit transcription in E. coli. This inhibition can be relieved by adding lactose or isopropyl-β-D-thiogalactopyranoside (IPTG).
   7687..8275    -  rep_origin     ori: high-copy-number ColE1/pMB1/pBR322/pUC origin of replication
   8446..9306    -  CDS            AmpR: β-lactamase; bla; confers resistance to ampicillin, carbenicillin, and related antibiotics
   9307..9411    -  promoter       AmpR promoter: bla
   9470..9522    -  misc_feature   bom (fragment): basis of mobility region from pBR322
   9677..306     +  enhancer       CMV enhancer (across the origin): human cytomegalovirus immediate early enhancer
>Addgene plasmid #183744 | Ki67 (shuffled Nterm)-mNeonGreen-IRESpuro2 | addgene full sequence | sequence record 367979 | Addgene NGS Result
CGCGTTACATAACTTACGGTAAATGGCCCGCCTGGCTGACCGCCCAACGACCCCCGCCCATTGACGTCAA
TAATGACGTATGTTCCCATAGTAACGCCAATAGGGACTTTCCATTGACGTCAATGGGTGGAGTATTTACG
GTAAACTGCCCACTTGGCAGTACATCAAGTGTATCATATGCCAAGTACGCCCCCTATTGACGTCAATGAC
GGTAAATGGCCCGCCTGGCATTATGCCCAGTACATGACCTTATGGGACTTTCCTACTTGGCAGTACATCT
ACGTATTAGTCATCGCTATTACCATGGTGATGCGGTTTTGGCAGTACATCAATGGGCGTGGATAGCGGTT
TGACTCACGGGGATTTCCAAGTCTCCACCCCATTGACGTCAATGGGAGTTTGTTTTGGCACCAAAATCAA
CGGGACTTTCCAAAATGTCGTAACAACTCCGCCCCATTGACGCAAATGGGCGGTAGGCGTGTACGGTGGG
AGGTCTATATAAGCAGAGCTGGTTTAGTGAACCGTCAGATCCGCTAGCGCTACCGGACTCAGATCTCGAG
CTCAAGCTTCCACCATGGCTTCCTTTGGTGGGCACCTAAGACCTGAACTATTTGATGAAAACTTGCCTCC
TAATACGCCTCTCAAAAGGGGAGAAGCCCCAACCAAAAGAAAGTCTCTGGTAATGCACACTCCACCTGTC
CTGAAGAAAATCATCAAGGAACAGCCTCAACCATCAGGAAAACAAGAGTCAGGTTCAGAAATCCATGTGG
AAGTGAAGGCACAAAGCTTGGTTATAAGCCCTCCAGCTCCTAGTCCTAGGAAAACTCCAGTTGCCAGTGA
TCAACGCCGTAGGTCCTGCAAAACAGCCCCTGCTTCCAGCAGCAAATCTCAGACAGAGGTTCCTAAGAGA
GGAGGGAGAAAGAGTGGCAACCTGCCTTCAAAGAGAGTGTCTATCAGCCGAAGTCAACATGATATTTTAC
AGATGATATGTTCCAAAAGAAGAAGTGGTGCTTCGGAAGCAAATCTGATTGTTGCAAAATCATGGGCAGA
TGTAGTAAAACTTGGTGCAAAACAAACACAAACTAAAGTCATAAAACATGGTCCTCAAAGGTCAATGAAC
AAAAGGCAAAGAAGACCTGCTACTCCAAAGAAGCCTGTGGGCGAAGTTCACAGTCAATTTAGTACAGGCC
ACGCAAACTCTCCTTGTACCATAATAATAGGGAAAGCTCATACTGAAAAAGAAATCCATGAGCAGGAGGC
AATATTACATAATTTCAGTTCCACAAATCCAACACAAGTAAATGGGTCTGTTATTGATGAGCCTGTACGG
CTAAAACATGGAGATGTAATAACTATTATTGATCGTTCCTTCAGGTATGAAAATGAAAGTCTTCAGAATG
GAAGGAAGTCAACTGAATTTCCAAGAAAAATACGTGAACAGGAGCCAGCACGTCGTGTCTCAAGATCTAG
CTTCTCTTCTGACCCTGATGAGAAAGCTCAAGATTCCAAGGCCTATTCAAAAATCACTGAAGGAAAAGTT
TCAGGAAATCCTCAGGTACATATCAAGAATGTCAAAGAAGACAGTACCGCAGATGACTCAAAAGACAGTG
TTGCTCAGGGAACAACTAATGTTCATTCCTCAGAACATGCTGGACGTAATGGCAGAAATGCAGCTGATCC
CATTTCTGGGGATTTTAAAGAAATTTCCAGCGTTAAATTAGTGAGCCGTTATGGAGAATTGAAGTCTGTT
CCCACTACACAATGTCTTGACAATAGCAAAAAAAATGAATCTCCCTTTTGGAAGCTTTATGAGTCAGTGA
AGAAAGAGTTGGATGTAAAATCACAAAAAGAAAATGTCCTACAGTATTGTAGAAAATCTGGATTACAAAC
TGATTACGCAACAGAGAAAGAAAGTGCTGATGGTTTACAGGGGGAGACCCAACTGTTGGTCTCGCGTAAG
TCAAGACCAAAATCTGGTGGGAGCGGCCACGCTGTGGCAGAGCCTGCTTCACCTGAACAAGAGCTTGACC
AGAACAAGGGGAAGGGAAGAGACGTGGAGTCTGTTCAGACTCCCAGCAAGGCTGTGGGCGCCAGCTTTCC
TCTCTATGAGCCGGCTAAAATGAAGACCCCTGTACAATATTCACAGCAACAAAATTCTCCACAAAAACAT
AAGAACAAAGACCTGTATACTACTGGTAGAAGAGAATCTGTGAATCTGGGTAAAAGTGAAGGCTTCAAGG
CTGGTGATAAAACTCTTACTCCCAGGAAGCTTTCAACTAGAAATCGAACACCAGCTAAAGTTGAAGATGC
AGCTGACTCTGCCACTAAGCCAGAAAATCTCTCTTCCAAAACCAGAGGAAGTATTCCTACAGATGTGGAA
GTTCTGCCTACGGAAACTGAAATTCACAATGAGCCATTTTTAACTCTGTGGCTCACTCAAGTTGAGAGGA
AGATCCAAAAGGATTCCCTCAGCAAGCCTGAGAAATTGGGCACTACAGCTGGACAGATGTGCTCTGTGTT
ACCTGGTCTTAGTTCAGTTGATATCAACAACTTTGGTGATTCCATTAATGAGAGTGAGGGAATACCTTTG
AAAAGAAGGCGTGTGGTACATGTGCCTGCTCGACCCTACAGAGTGCTCAACAACTTCATTTCCAACCAAA
AAATGGACTTTAAGGAAGATCTTTCAGGAATAGCTGAAATGTTCAAGACCCCAGTGAAGGAGCAACCGCA
GTTGACAAGCACATGTCACATCGCTATTTCAAATTCAGAGAATTTGCTTGGAAAACAGTTTCAAGGAACT
GATTCAGGAGAAGAACCTCTGCTCCCCACCTCAGAGAGTTTTGGAGGAAATGTGTTCTTCAGTGCACAGA
ATGCAGCAAAACAGCCATCTGATAAATGCTCTGCAAGCCCTCCCTTAAGACGGCAGTGTATTAGAGAAAA
TGGAAACGTAGCAAAAACGCCCAGGAACACCTACAAAATGACTTCTCTGGAGACAAAAACTTCAGATACT
GAGACAGAGCCTTCAAAAACAGTATCCACTGCAAACAGGTCAGGAAGGTCTACAGAGTTCAGGAATATAC
AGAAGCTACCTGTGGAAAGTAAGAGTGAAGAAACAAATACAGAAATTGTTGAGTGCATCCTAAAAAGAGG
TCAGAAGGCAACACTACTACAACAAAGGAGAGAAGGAGAGATGAAGGAAATAGAAAGACCTTTTGAGACA
TATAAGGAAAATATTGAATTAAAAGAAAACGATGAAAAGATGAAAGCAATGAAGAGATCAAGAACTTGGG
GGCAGAAATGTGCACCAATGTCTGACCTGACAGACCTCAAGAGCTTGCCTGATACAGAACTCATGAAAGA
CACGGCACGTGGCCAGAATCTCCTCCAAACCCAAGATCATGCCAAGGCATGGCCCACGAGACGCCTGGTT
ACTATCAAAAGGAGCGGGGTCGACGGTCCCCACTTTCCCCTGAGCCTCAGCACCTGCTTGTTTGGAAGGG
GTATTGAATGTGACATCCGTATCCAGCTTCCTGTTGTGTCAAAACAACATTGCAAAATGTGCGCTCCAAA
GCAAACACCTGACAGTGGAAAACCTCTAAAAATATCCAGAAGAGTTCTTCGGGCCCCTAAAGTAGAACCC
GTGGGAGACGTGGTAAGCACCAGAGACCCTGTAAAATCACAAAGCAAAAGCAACACTTCCCTGCCCCCAC
TGCCCTTCAAGAGGGGAGGTGGCAAAGATGGAAGCGTCACGGGAACCAAGAGGTTGCGCTGCATGCCAGC
ACCAGAGGAAATTGTGGAGGAGCTGCCAGCCAGCAAGAAGCAGAGGGTTGCTCCCAGGGCAAGAGGCAAA
TCATCCGAACCCGTGGTCATCATGAAGAGAAGTTTGAGGACTTCTGCAAAAAGAATTGAACCTGCGGAAG
AGCTGAACAGCAACGACATGAAAACCAACAAAGAGGAACACAAATTACAAGACTCGGTCCCTGAAAATAA
GGGAATATCCCTGCGCTCCAGACGCCAAAATAAGACTGAGGCAGAACAGCAAATAACTGAGGTCTTTGTA
TTAGCAGAAAGAATAGAAATAAACAGAAATGAAAAGAAGCCCATGAAGACCTCCCCAGAGATGGACATTC
AGAATCCAGATGATGGAGCCCGGAAACCCATACCTAGAGACAAAGTCACTGAGAACAAAAGGTGCTTGAG
GTCTGCTAGACAGAATGAGAGCTCCCAGCCTAAGGTGGCAGAGGAGAGCGGAGGGCAGAAGAGTGCGAAG
GTTCTCATGCAGAATCAGAAAGGGAAAGGAGAAGCAGGAAATTCAGACTCCATGTGCCTGAGATCAAGAA
AGACAAAAAGCCAGCCTGCAGCAAGCACTTTGGAGAGCAAATCTGTGCAGAGAGTAACGCGGAGTGTCAA
GAGGTGTGCAGAAAATCCAAAGAAGGCTGAGGACAATGTGTGTGTCAAGAAAATAAGAACCAGAAGTCAT
AGGGACAGTGAAGATATTTGGGATCCTATGGTGAGCAAGGGCGAGGAGGATAACATGGCCTCTCTCCCAG
CGACACATGAGTTACACATCTTTGGCTCCATCAACGGTGTGGACTTTGACATGGTGGGTCAGGGCACCGG
CAATCCAAATGATGGTTATGAGGAGTTAAACCTGAAGTCCACCAAGGGTGACCTCCAGTTCTCCCCCTGG
ATTCTGGTCCCTCATATCGGGTATGGCTTCCATCAGTACCTGCCCTACCCTGACGGGATGTCGCCTTTCC
AGGCCGCCATGGTAGATGGCTCCGGATACCAAGTCCATCGCACAATGCAGTTTGAAGATGGTGCCTCCCT
TACTGTTAACTACCGCTACACCTACGAGGGAAGCCACATCAAAGGAGAGGCCCAGGTGAAGGGGACTGGT
TTCCCTGCTGACGGTCCTGTGATGACCAACTCGCTGACCGCTGCGGACTGGTGCAGGTCGAAGAAGACTT
ACCCCAACGACAAAACCATCATCAGTACCTTTAAGTGGAGTTACACCACTGGAAATGGCAAGCGCTACCG
GAGCACTGCGCGGACCACCTACACCTTTGCCAAGCCAATGGCGGCTAACTATCTGAAGAACCAGCCGATG
TACGTGTTCCGTAAGACGGAGCTCAAGCACTCCAAGACCGAGCTCAACTTCAAGGAGTGGCAAAAGGCCT
TTACCGATGTGATGGGCATGGACGAGCTGTACAAGTAAGCGGCCGCATAGATAACTGATCCAGTGTGCTG
GAATTAATTCGCTGTCTGCGAGGGCCAGCTGTTGGGGTGAGTACTCCCTCTCAAAAGCGGGCATGACTTC
TGCGCTAAGATTGTCAGTTTCCAAAAACGAGGAGGATTTGATATTCACCTGGCCCGCGGTGATGCCTTTG
AGGGTGGCCGCGTCCATCTGGTCAGAAAAGACAATCTTTTTGTTGTCAAGCTTGAGGTGTGGCAGGCTTG
AGATCTGGCCATACACTTGAGTGACAATGACATCCACTTTGCCTTTCTCTCCACAGGTGTCCACTCCCAG
GTCCAACTGCAGGTCGAGCATGCATCTAGGGCGGCCAATTCCGCCCCTCTCCCCCCCCCCCTCTCCCTCC
CCCCCCCCTAACGTTACTGGCCGAAGCCGCTTGGAATAAGGCCGGTGTGCGTTTGTCTATATGTTATTTT
CCACCATATTGCCGTCTTTTGGCAATGTGAGGGCCCGGAAACCTGGCCCTGTCTTCTTGACGAGCATTCC
TAGGGGTCTTTCCCCTCTCGCCAAAGGAATGCAAGGTCTGTTGAATGTCGTGAAGGAAGCAGTTCCTCTG
GAAGCTTCTTGAAGACAAACAACGTCTGTAGCGACCCTTTGCAGGCAGCGGAACCCCCCACCTGGCGACA
GGTGCCTCTGCGGCCAAAAGCCACGTGTATAAGATACACCTGCAAAGGCGGCACAACCCCAGTGCCACGT
TGTGAGTTGGATAGTTGTGGAAAGAGTCAAATGGCTCTCCTCAAGCGTATTCAACAAGGGGCTGAAGGAT
GCCCAGAAGGTACCCCATTGTATGGGATCTGATCTGGGGCCTCGGTGCACATGCTTTACATGTGTTTAGT
CGAGGTTAAAAAAACGTCTAGGCCCCCCGAACCACGGGGACGTGGTTTTCCTTTGAAAAACACGATGATA
AGCTTGCCACAACCCACAAGGAGACGACCTTCCATGACCGAGTACAAGCCCACGGTGCGCCTCGCCACCC
GCGACGACGTCCCCCGGGCCGTACGCACCCTCGCCGCCGCGTTCGCCGACTACCCCGCCACGCGCCACAC
CGTCGACCCGGACCGCCACATCGAGCGGGTCACCGAGCTGCAAGAACTCTTCCTCACGCGCGTCGGGCTC
GACATCGGCAAGGTGTGGGTCGCGGACGACGGCGCCGCGGTGGCGGTCTGGACCACGCCGGAGAGCGTCG
AAGCGGGGGCGGTGTTCGCCGAGATCGGCCCGCGCATGGCCGAGTTGAGCGGTTCCCGGCTGGCCGCGCA
GCAACAGATGGAAGGCCTCCTGGCGCCGCACCGGCCCAAGGAGCCCGCGTGGTTCCTGGCCACCGTCGGC
GTCTCGCCCGACCACCAGGGCAAGGGTCTGGGCAGCGCCGTCGTGCTCCCCGGAGTGGAGGCGGCCGAGC
GCGCCGGGGTGCCCGCCTTCCTGGAGACCTCCGCGCCCCGCAACCTCCCCTTCTACGAGCGGCTCGGCTT
CACCGTCACCGCCGACGTCGAGGTGCCCGAAGGACCGCGCACCTGGTGCATGACCCGCAAGCCCGGTGCC
TGACGCCCGCCCCACGACCCGCAGCGCCCGACCGAAAGGAGCGCACGACCCCATGGCTCCGACCGAAGCC
ACCCGGGGCGGCCCCGCCGACCCCGCACCCGCCCCCGAGGCCCACCGACTCTAGAGCTCGCTGATCAGCC
TCGACTGTGCCTTCTAGTTGCCAGCCATCTGTTGTTTGCCCCTCCCCCGTGCCTTCCTTGACCCTGGAAG
GTGCCACTCCCACTGTCCTTTCCTAATAAAATGAGGAAATTGCATCGCATTGTCTGAGTAGGTGTCATTC
TATTCTGGGGGGTGGGGTGGGGCAGGACAGCAAGGGGGAGGATTGGGAAGACAATAGCAGGCATGCTGGG
GATGCGGTGGGCTCTATGGCTTCTGAGGCGGAAAGAACCAGCTGGGGCTCGAGTGCATTCTAGTTGTGGT
TTGTCCAAACTCATCAATGTATCTTATCATGTCTGTATACCGTCGACCTCTAGCTAGAGCTTGGCGTAAT
CATGGTCATAGCTGTTTCCTGTGTGAAATTGTTATCCGCTCACAATTCCACACAACATACGAGCCGGAAG
CATAAAGTGTAAAGCCTGGGGTGCCTAATGAGTGAGCTAACTCACATTAATTGCGTTGCGCTCACTGCCC
GCTTTCCAGTCGGGAAACCTGTCGTGCCAGCTGCATTAATGAATCGGCCAACGCGCGGGGAGAGGCGGTT
TGCGTATTGGGCGCTCTTCCGCTTCCTCGCTCACTGACTCGCTGCGCTCGGTCGTTCGGCTGCGGCGAGC
GGTATCAGCTCACTCAAAGGCGGTAATACGGTTATCCACAGAATCAGGGGATAACGCAGGAAAGAACATG
TGAGCAAAAGGCCAGCAAAAGGCCAGGAACCGTAAAAAGGCCGCGTTGCTGGCGTTTTTCCATAGGCTCC
GCCCCCCTGACGAGCATCACAAAAATCGACGCTCAAGTCAGAGGTGGCGAAACCCGACAGGACTATAAAG
ATACCAGGCGTTTCCCCCTGGAAGCTCCCTCGTGCGCTCTCCTGTTCCGACCCTGCCGCTTACCGGATAC
CTGTCCGCCTTTCTCCCTTCGGGAAGCGTGGCGCTTTCTCATAGCTCACGCTGTAGGTATCTCAGTTCGG
TGTAGGTCGTTCGCTCCAAGCTGGGCTGTGTGCACGAACCCCCCGTTCAGCCCGACCGCTGCGCCTTATC
CGGTAACTATCGTCTTGAGTCCAACCCGGTAAGACACGACTTATCGCCACTGGCAGCAGCCACTGGTAAC
AGGATTAGCAGAGCGAGGTATGTAGGCGGTGCTACAGAGTTCTTGAAGTGGTGGCCTAACTACGGCTACA
CTAGAAGAACAGTATTTGGTATCTGCGCTCTGCTGAAGCCAGTTACCTTCGGAAAAAGAGTTGGTAGCTC
TTGATCCGGCAAACAAACCACCGCTGGTAGCGGTGGTTTTTTTGTTTGCAAGCAGCAGATTACGCGCAGA
AAAAAAGGATCTCAAGAAGATCCTTTGATCTTTTCTACGGGGTCTGACGCTCAGTGGAACGAAAACTCAC
GTTAAGGGATTTTGGTCATGAGATTATCAAAAAGGATCTTCACCTAGATCCTTTTAAATTAAAAATGAAG
TTTTAAATCAATCTAAAGTATATATGAGTAAACTTGGTCTGACAGTTACCAATGCTTAATCAGTGAGGCA
CCTATCTCAGCGATCTGTCTATTTCGTTCATCCATAGTTGCCTGACTCCCCGTCGTGTAGATAACTACGA
TACGGGAGGGCTTACCATCTGGCCCCAGTGCTGCAATGATACCGCGAGACCCACGCTCACCGGCTCCAGA
TTTATCAGCAATAAACCAGCCAGCCGGAAGGGCCGAGCGCAGAAGTGGTCCTGCAACTTTATCCGCCTCC
ATCCAGTCTATTAATTGTTGCCGGGAAGCTAGAGTAAGTAGTTCGCCAGTTAATAGTTTGCGCAACGTTG
TTGCCATTGCTACAGGCATCGTGGTGTCACGCTCGTCGTTTGGTATGGCTTCATTCAGCTCCGGTTCCCA
ACGATCAAGGCGAGTTACATGATCCCCCATGTTGTGCAAAAAAGCGGTTAGCTCCTTCGGTCCTCCGATC
GTTGTCAGAAGTAAGTTGGCCGCAGTGTTATCACTCATGGTTATGGCAGCACTGCATAATTCTCTTACTG
TCATGCCATCCGTAAGATGCTTTTCTGTGACTGGTGAGTACTCAACCAAGTCATTCTGAGAATAGTGTAT
GCGGCGACCGAGTTGCTCTTGCCCGGCGTCAATACGGGATAATACCGCGCCACATAGCAGAACTTTAAAA
GTGCTCATCATTGGAAAACGTTCTTCGGGGCGAAAACTCTCAAGGATCTTACCGCTGTTGAGATCCAGTT
CGATGTAACCCACTCGTGCACCCAACTGATCTTCAGCATCTTTTACTTTCACCAGCGTTTCTGGGTGAGC
AAAAACAGGAAGGCAAAATGCCGCAAAAAAGGGAATAAGGGCGACACGGAAATGTTGAATACTCATACTC
TTCCTTTTTCAATATTATTGAAGCATTTATCAGGGTTATTGTCTCATGAGCGGATACATATTTGAATGTA
TTTAGAAAAATAAACAAATAGGGGTTCCGCGCACATTTCCCCGAAAAGTGCCACCTGACGTCGACGGATC
GGGAGATCTCCCGATCCCCTATGGTGCACTCTCAGTACAATCTGCTCTGATGCCGCATAGTTAAGCCAGT
ATCTGCTCCCTGCTTGTGTGTTGGAGGTCGCTGAGTAGTGCGCGAGCAAAATTTAAGCTACAACAAGGCA
AGGCTTGACCGACAATTGCATGAAGAATCTGCTTAGGGTTAGGCGTTTTGCGCTGCTTCGCGATGTACGG
GCCAGATATACGCGTTGACATTGATTATTGACTAGTTATTAATAGTAATCAATTACGGGGTCATTAGTTC
ATAGCCCATATATGGAGTTC
